Addgene plasmid #155099: LCV2_mClover3_AAVS1_sgRNA_2
Purpose: lentiviral plasmid expressing mClover3, Cas9 and a gRNA targeting the AAVS1 safe harbor locus
Depositing lab: Jason Moffat. Depositing organization: University of Toronto. Publication: Systematic mapping of genetic interactions for de novo fatty acid synthesis identifies C12orf49 as a regulator of lipid metabolism. Aregger M, Lawson KA, Billmann M, Costanzo M, Tong AHY, Chan K, Rahman M, Brown KR, Ross C, Usaj M, Nedyalkova L, Sizova O, Habsid A, Pawling J, Lin ZY, Abdouni H, Wong CJ, Weiss A, Mero P, Dennis JW, Gingras AC, Myers CL, Andrews BJ, Boone C, Moffat J. Nat Metab. 2020 Jun;2(6):499-513. doi: 10.1038/s42255-020-0211-z. Epub 2020 Jun 1. PubMed 32694731.
Backbone
  Vector backbone: LCV2_mClover3
  Backbone size w/o insert (bp): 14753
  Vector type: Mammalian Expression, Lentiviral, CRISPR
  Selectable markers: Puromycin
Growth in bacteria
  Bacterial resistance: Ampicillin, 100 μg/mL
  Growth temperature: 30°C
  Growth strain: NEB Stable
  Copy number: High Copy
Gene/Insert
  Gene/Insert name: AAVS1_sgRNA_2
  gRNA/shRNA sequence: GTCACCAATCCTGTCCCTAG
  Species: H. sapiens (human)
  Insert size (bp): 20
  Promoter: U6 promoter
  Cloning method: Restriction Enzyme; 5′ cloning site BsmBI/Esp3I (destroyed during cloning); 3′ cloning site BsmBI/Esp3I (destroyed during cloning)
  Sequencing primers: 5′ ACTATCATATGCTTACCGTAAC
Terms and licenses: Academic/Nonprofit Terms; Industry Terms: Not Available to Industry
How to cite: LCV2_mClover3_AAVS1_sgRNA_2 was a gift from Jason Moffat (Addgene plasmid # 155099 ; http://n2t.net/addgene:155099 ; RRID:Addgene_155099)
