[The description below was written by a language model from this plasmid's Addgene catalogue record and pLannotate feature annotations shown in this document.]
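Description:
LCV2_mClover3_AAVS1_sgRNA_2 is an all-in-one lentiviral CRISPR plasmid for mammalian cells, built on the LCV2_mClover3 backbone (a lentiCRISPR-style design). It is propagated in E. coli through a high-copy ColE1/pUC-type origin with ampicillin resistance (AmpR). An f1 origin is also present, and outside the viral unit there is an SV40/EM7-driven BleoR cassette. The transfer region has a third-generation, self-inactivating layout. A CMV enhancer/promoter fused to a truncated HIV-1 5' LTR drives genomic RNA production in packaging cells. It is followed by the Ψ packaging signal with a gag fragment, the RRE for Rev-dependent export, the cPPT/CTS, a WPRE and a ΔU3 3' LTR, with a bGH polyadenylation signal downstream.

Two expression units sit between the LTRs. A human U6 RNA polymerase III promoter drives a 20-nt guide targeting the human AAVS1 safe harbor locus. The guide was cloned between BsmBI/Esp3I sites, which were destroyed in the process, and is fused to the S. pyogenes gRNA scaffold. An EF-1α core promoter then drives S. pyogenes Cas9, followed in the same orientation by mClover3 and puromycin N-acetyltransferase. This arrangement suggests a single polycistronic transcript, although the feature table does not annotate the linking elements between these coding sequences. Transduced cells can therefore be identified by green fluorescence and selected with puromycin.

Because AAVS1 cutting is generally regarded as phenotypically neutral, a construct like this typically serves as a fluorescently marked cutting control, although the record itself states only the target. The sequenced record is 13,724 nt, shorter than the catalogue's stated backbone size. This is consistent with loss of a stuffer fragment on guide insertion, but the record does not explain the difference.
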