Features (pLannotate 1.2.2; 34 found; start..end, strand, type, name):
     31..83      -  misc_feature   bom (fragment): basis of mobility region from pBR322
    238..617     +  enhancer       CMV enhancer: human cytomegalovirus immediate early enhancer
    618..817     +  promoter       CMV promoter: human cytomegalovirus (CMV) immediate early promoter
    835..1015    +  LTR            5' LTR (truncated): truncated 5' long terminal repeat (LTR) from HIV-1
   1062..1187    +  misc_feature   HIV-1 Ψ: packaging signal of human immunodeficiency virus type 1
   1171..1534    +  CDS            HIV-1 gag (fragment): gag protein from human immunodeficiency virus 1; gag
   1680..1913    +  misc_feature   RRE: The Rev response element (RRE) of HIV-1 allows for Rev-dependent mRNA export from the nucleus to the cytoplasm.
   2290..2390    +  CDS            Rev (fragment): human immunodeficiency virus 1 (HIV-1) Rev protein; rev; enhances nuclear export of unspliced and incompletely spliced viral mRNAs
   2440..2557    +  misc_feature   cPPT/CTS: central polypurine tract and central termination sequence of HIV-1
   2608..2848    +  promoter       U6 promoter: RNA polymerase III promoter for human U6 snRNA
   2878..2953    +  misc_RNA       gRNA scaffold: guide RNA scaffold for the Streptococcus pyogenes CRISPR/Cas9 system
   2971..2989    +  CDS            small t antigen (fragment): SV40 (simian virus 40) small t antigen
   3015..3226    +  promoter       EF-1α core promoter: core promoter for human elongation factor EF-1α
   3251..7354    +  CDS            Cas9: Cas9 (Csn1) endonuclease from the Streptococcus pyogenes Type II CRISPR/Cas system generates RNA-guided double strand breaks in DNA
   7496..8209    +  CDS            mClover3: mClover3 is a basic (constitutively fluorescent) green/yellow fluorescent protein published in 2016, derived from Aequorea victoria. It is reported to be a rapidly-maturing monomer with high acid sensitivity.
   8275..8872    +  CDS            PuroR (fragment): puromycin N-acetyltransferase; pac from Streptomyces; confers resistance to puromycin
   8888..9476    +  misc_feature   WPRE: woodchuck hepatitis virus posttranscriptional regulatory element
   9527..9546    +  misc_feature   cPPT/CTS (fragment): central polypurine tract and central termination sequence of HIV-1
   9548..9781    +  LTR            3' LTR (ΔU3): self-inactivating 3' long terminal repeat (LTR) from HIV-1
   9813..10037   +  polyA_signal   bGH poly(A) signal: bovine growth hormone polyadenylation signal
  10041..10062   +  promoter       SV40 promoter (fragment): SV40 enhancer and early promoter
  10083..10511   +  rep_origin     f1 ori (sequence partly withheld): f1 bacteriophage origin of replication; arrow indicates direction of (+) strand synthesis
  10564..10774   +  promoter       SV40 promoter: SV40 early promoter
  10830..10877   +  promoter       EM7 promoter: synthetic bacterial promoter&nbsp
  10896..11270   +  CDS            BleoR: antibiotic-binding protein; Sh ble from Streptoalloteichus hindustanus; confers resistance to bleomycin, phleomycin, and Zeocin™
  11280..11405   +  CDS            ble (fragment): BLE_KLEPN - Experimental evidence at protein level: Swiss-Prot protein existence level 1. Binding protein with a strong affinity to the bleomycin family of antibiotics. Binds to CL990; an antimitotic-antibiotic compound. From Klebsiella pneumoniae.
  11400..11521   +  polyA_signal   SV40 poly(A) signal: SV40 polyadenylation signal
  11592..11614   -  protein_bind   lac operator (fragment): The lac repressor binds to the lac operator to inhibit transcription in E. coli. This inhibition can be relieved by adding lactose or isopropyl-β-D-thiogalactopyranoside (IPTG). lac repressor encoded by lacI
  11618..11648   -  promoter       lac promoter: promoter for the E. coli lac operon
  11663..11684   -  protein_bind   CAP binding site: CAP binding activates transcription in the presence of cAMP. E. coli catabolite activator protein
  11697..11789   -  CDS            lacI (fragment): lac repressor; lacI; The lac repressor binds to the lac operator to inhibit transcription in E. coli. This inhibition can be relieved by adding lactose or isopropyl-β-D-thiogalactopyranoside (IPTG).
  11972..12560   -  rep_origin     ori: high-copy-number ColE1/pMB1/pBR322/pUC origin of replication
  12731..13591   -  CDS            AmpR: β-lactamase; bla; confers resistance to ampicillin, carbenicillin, and related antibiotics
  13592..13696   -  promoter       AmpR promoter: bla
>Addgene plasmid #155099 | LCV2_mClover3_AAVS1_sgRNA_2 | addgene full sequence | sequence record 308035 | Addgene NGS Result
GTCGACGGATCGGGAGATCTCCCGATCCCCTATGGTGCACTCTCAGTACAATCTGCTCTGATGCCGCATA
GTTAAGCCAGTATCTGCTCCCTGCTTGTGTGTTGGAGGTCGCTGAGTAGTGCGCGAGCAAAATTTAAGCT
ACAACAAGGCAAGGCTTGACCGACAATTGCATGAAGAATCTGCTTAGGGTTAGGCGTTTTGCGCTGCTTC
GCGATGTACGGGCCAGATATACGCGTTGACATTGATTATTGACTAGTTATTAATAGTAATCAATTACGGG
GTCATTAGTTCATAGCCCATATATGGAGTTCCGCGTTACATAACTTACGGTAAATGGCCCGCCTGGCTGA
CCGCCCAACGACCCCCGCCCATTGACGTCAATAATGACGTATGTTCCCATAGTAACGCCAATAGGGACTT
TCCATTGACGTCAATGGGTGGAGTATTTACGGTAAACTGCCCACTTGGCAGTACATCAAGTGTATCATAT
GCCAAGTACGCCCCCTATTGACGTCAATGACGGTAAATGGCCCGCCTGGCATTATGCCCAGTACATGACC
TTATGGGACTTTCCTACTTGGCAGTACATCTACGTATTAGTCATCGCTATTACCATGGTGATGCGGTTTT
GGCAGTACATCAATGGGCGTGGATAGCGGTTTGACTCACGGGGATTTCCAAGTCTCCACCCCATTGACGT
CAATGGGAGTTTGTTTTGGCACCAAAATCAACGGGACTTTCCAAAATGTCGTAACAACTCCGCCCCATTG
ACGCAAATGGGCGGTAGGCGTGTACGGTGGGAGGTCTATATAAGCAGCGCGTTTTGCCTGTACTGGGTCT
CTCTGGTTAGACCAGATCTGAGCCTGGGAGCTCTCTGGCTAACTAGGGAACCCACTGCTTAAGCCTCAAT
AAAGCTTGCCTTGAGTGCTTCAAGTAGTGTGTGCCCGTCTGTTGTGTGACTCTGGTAACTAGAGATCCCT
CAGACCCTTTTAGTCAGTGTGGAAAATCTCTAGCAGTGGCGCCCGAACAGGGACTTGAAAGCGAAAGGGA
AACCAGAGGAGCTCTCTCGACGCAGGACTCGGCTTGCTGAAGCGCGCACGGCAAGAGGCGAGGGGCGGCG
ACTGGTGAGTACGCCAAAAATTTTGACTAGCGGAGGCTAGAAGGAGAGAGATGGGTGCGAGAGCGTCAGT
ATTAAGCGGGGGAGAATTAGATCGCGATGGGAAAAAATTCGGTTAAGGCCAGGGGGAAAGAAAAAATATA
AATTAAAACATATAGTATGGGCAAGCAGGGAGCTAGAACGATTCGCAGTTAATCCTGGCCTGTTAGAAAC
ATCAGAAGGCTGTAGACAAATACTGGGACAGCTACAACCATCCCTTCAGACAGGATCAGAAGAACTTAGA
TCATTATATAATACAGTAGCAACCCTCTATTGTGTGCATCAAAGGATAGAGATAAAAGACACCAAGGAAG
CTTTAGACAAGATAGAGGAAGAGCAAAACAAAAGTAAGACCACCGCACAGCAAGCGGCCGCTGATCTTCA
GACCTGGAGGAGGAGATATGAGGGACAATTGGAGAAGTGAATTATATAAATATAAAGTAGTAAAAATTGA
ACCATTAGGAGTAGCACCCACCAAGGCAAAGAGAAGAGTGGTGCAGAGAGAAAAAAGAGCAGTGGGAATA
GGAGCTTTGTTCCTTGGGTTCTTGGGAGCAGCAGGAAGCACTATGGGCGCAGCGTCAATGACGCTGACGG
TACAGGCCAGACAATTATTGTCTGGTATAGTGCAGCAGCAGAACAATTTGCTGAGGGCTATTGAGGCGCA
ACAGCATCTGTTGCAACTCACAGTCTGGGGCATCAAGCAGCTCCAGGCAAGAATCCTGGCTGTGGAAAGA
TACCTAAAGGATCAACAGCTCCTGGGGATTTGGGGTTGCTCTGGAAAACTCATTTGCACCACTGCTGTGC
CTTGGAATGCTAGTTGGAGTAATAAATCTCTGGAACAGATTTGGAATCACACGACCTGGATGGAGTGGGA
CAGAGAAATTAACAATTACACAAGCTTAATACACTCCTTAATTGAAGAATCGCAAAACCAGCAAGAAAAG
AATGAACAAGAATTATTGGAATTAGATAAATGGGCAAGTTTGTGGAATTGGTTTAACATAACAAATTGGC
TGTGGTATATAAAATTATTCATAATGATAGTAGGAGGCTTGGTAGGTTTAAGAATAGTTTTTGCTGTACT
TTCTATAGTGAATAGAGTTAGGCAGGGATATTCACCATTATCGTTTCAGACCCACCTCCCAACCCCGAGG
GGACCCGACAGGCCCGAAGGAATAGAAGAAGAAGGTGGAGAGAGAGACAGAGACAGATCCATTCGATTAG
TGAACGGATCGGCACTGCGTGCGCCAATTCTGCAGACAAATGGCAGTATTCATCCACAATTTTAAAAGAA
AAGGGGGGATTGGGGGGTACAGTGCAGGGGAAAGAATAGTAGACATAATAGCAACAGACATACAAACTAA
AGAATTACAAAAACAAATTACAAAAATTCAAAATTTTCGGGTTTATTACAGGGACAGCAGAGATCCAGTT
TGGTTAATTAAGGTACCGAGGGCCTATTTCCCATGATTCCTTCATATTTGCATATACGATACAAGGCTGT
TAGAGAGATAATTAGAATTAATTTGACTGTAAACACAAAGATATTAGTACAAAATACGTGACGTAGAAAG
TAATAATTTCTTGGGTAGTTTGCAGTTTTAAAATTATGTTTTAAAATGGACTATCATATGCTTACCGTAA
CTTGAAAGTATTTCGATTTCTTGGCTTTATATATCTTGTGGAAAGGACGAAACACCGGTCACCAATCCTG
TCCCTAGGTTTTAGAGCTAGAAATAGCAAGTTAAAATAAGGCTAGTCCGTTATCAACTTGAAAAAGTGGC
ACCGAGTCGGTGCTTTTTTGAATTCGCTAGCTAGGTCTTGAAAGGAGTGGGAATTGGCTCCGGTGCCCGT
CAGTGGGCAGAGCGCACATCGCCCACAGTCCCCGAGAAGTTGGGGGGAGGGGTCGGCAATTGATCCGGTG
CCTAGAGAAGGTGGCGCGGGGTAAACTGGGAAAGTGATGTCGTGTACTGGCTCCGCCTTTTTCCCGAGGG
TGGGGGAGAACCGTATATAAGTGCAGTAGTCGCCGTGAACGTTCTTTTTCGCAACGGGTTTGCCGCCAGA
ACACAGGACCGGTTCTAGAGCGCTGCCACCATGGACAAGAAGTACAGCATCGGCCTGGACATCGGCACCA
ACTCTGTGGGCTGGGCCGTGATCACCGACGAGTACAAGGTGCCCAGCAAGAAATTCAAGGTGCTGGGCAA
CACCGACCGGCACAGCATCAAGAAGAACCTGATCGGAGCCCTGCTGTTCGACAGCGGCGAAACAGCCGAG
GCCACCCGGCTGAAGAGAACCGCCAGAAGAAGATACACCAGACGGAAGAACCGGATCTGCTATCTGCAAG
AGATCTTCAGCAACGAGATGGCCAAGGTGGACGACAGCTTCTTCCACAGACTGGAAGAGTCCTTCCTGGT
GGAAGAGGATAAGAAGCACGAGCGGCACCCCATCTTCGGCAACATCGTGGACGAGGTGGCCTACCACGAG
AAGTACCCCACCATCTACCACCTGAGAAAGAAACTGGTGGACAGCACCGACAAGGCCGACCTGCGGCTGA
TCTATCTGGCCCTGGCCCACATGATCAAGTTCCGGGGCCACTTCCTGATCGAGGGCGACCTGAACCCCGA
CAACAGCGACGTGGACAAGCTGTTCATCCAGCTGGTGCAGACCTACAACCAGCTGTTCGAGGAAAACCCC
ATCAACGCCAGCGGCGTGGACGCCAAGGCCATCCTGTCTGCCAGACTGAGCAAGAGCAGACGGCTGGAAA
ATCTGATCGCCCAGCTGCCCGGCGAGAAGAAGAATGGCCTGTTCGGAAACCTGATTGCCCTGAGCCTGGG
CCTGACCCCCAACTTCAAGAGCAACTTCGACCTGGCCGAGGATGCCAAACTGCAGCTGAGCAAGGACACC
TACGACGACGACCTGGACAACCTGCTGGCCCAGATCGGCGACCAGTACGCCGACCTGTTTCTGGCCGCCA
AGAACCTGTCCGACGCCATCCTGCTGAGCGACATCCTGAGAGTGAACACCGAGATCACCAAGGCCCCCCT
GAGCGCCTCTATGATCAAGAGATACGACGAGCACCACCAGGACCTGACCCTGCTGAAAGCTCTCGTGCGG
CAGCAGCTGCCTGAGAAGTACAAAGAGATTTTCTTCGACCAGAGCAAGAACGGCTACGCCGGCTACATTG
ACGGCGGAGCCAGCCAGGAAGAGTTCTACAAGTTCATCAAGCCCATCCTGGAAAAGATGGACGGCACCGA
GGAACTGCTCGTGAAGCTGAACAGAGAGGACCTGCTGCGGAAGCAGCGGACCTTCGACAACGGCAGCATC
CCCCACCAGATCCACCTGGGAGAGCTGCACGCCATTCTGCGGCGGCAGGAAGATTTTTACCCATTCCTGA
AGGACAACCGGGAAAAGATCGAGAAGATCCTGACCTTCCGCATCCCCTACTACGTGGGCCCTCTGGCCAG
GGGAAACAGCAGATTCGCCTGGATGACCAGAAAGAGCGAGGAAACCATCACCCCCTGGAACTTCGAGGAA
GTGGTGGACAAGGGCGCTTCCGCCCAGAGCTTCATCGAGCGGATGACCAACTTCGATAAGAACCTGCCCA
ACGAGAAGGTGCTGCCCAAGCACAGCCTGCTGTACGAGTACTTCACCGTGTATAACGAGCTGACCAAAGT
GAAATACGTGACCGAGGGAATGAGAAAGCCCGCCTTCCTGAGCGGCGAGCAGAAAAAGGCCATCGTGGAC
CTGCTGTTCAAGACCAACCGGAAAGTGACCGTGAAGCAGCTGAAAGAGGACTACTTCAAGAAAATCGAGT
GCTTCGACTCCGTGGAAATCTCCGGCGTGGAAGATCGGTTCAACGCCTCCCTGGGCACATACCACGATCT
GCTGAAAATTATCAAGGACAAGGACTTCCTGGACAATGAGGAAAACGAGGACATTCTGGAAGATATCGTG
CTGACCCTGACACTGTTTGAGGACAGAGAGATGATCGAGGAACGGCTGAAAACCTATGCCCACCTGTTCG
ACGACAAAGTGATGAAGCAGCTGAAGCGGCGGAGATACACCGGCTGGGGCAGGCTGAGCCGGAAGCTGAT
CAACGGCATCCGGGACAAGCAGTCCGGCAAGACAATCCTGGATTTCCTGAAGTCCGACGGCTTCGCCAAC
AGAAACTTCATGCAGCTGATCCACGACGACAGCCTGACCTTTAAAGAGGACATCCAGAAAGCCCAGGTGT
CCGGCCAGGGCGATAGCCTGCACGAGCACATTGCCAATCTGGCCGGCAGCCCCGCCATTAAGAAGGGCAT
CCTGCAGACAGTGAAGGTGGTGGACGAGCTCGTGAAAGTGATGGGCCGGCACAAGCCCGAGAACATCGTG
ATCGAAATGGCCAGAGAGAACCAGACCACCCAGAAGGGACAGAAGAACAGCCGCGAGAGAATGAAGCGGA
TCGAAGAGGGCATCAAAGAGCTGGGCAGCCAGATCCTGAAAGAACACCCCGTGGAAAACACCCAGCTGCA
GAACGAGAAGCTGTACCTGTACTACCTGCAGAATGGGCGGGATATGTACGTGGACCAGGAACTGGACATC
AACCGGCTGTCCGACTACGATGTGGACCATATCGTGCCTCAGAGCTTTCTGAAGGACGACTCCATCGACA
ACAAGGTGCTGACCAGAAGCGACAAGAACCGGGGCAAGAGCGACAACGTGCCCTCCGAAGAGGTCGTGAA
GAAGATGAAGAACTACTGGCGGCAGCTGCTGAACGCCAAGCTGATTACCCAGAGAAAGTTCGACAATCTG
ACCAAGGCCGAGAGAGGCGGCCTGAGCGAACTGGATAAGGCCGGCTTCATCAAGAGACAGCTGGTGGAAA
CCCGGCAGATCACAAAGCACGTGGCACAGATCCTGGACTCCCGGATGAACACTAAGTACGACGAGAATGA
CAAGCTGATCCGGGAAGTGAAAGTGATCACCCTGAAGTCCAAGCTGGTGTCCGATTTCCGGAAGGATTTC
CAGTTTTACAAAGTGCGCGAGATCAACAACTACCACCACGCCCACGACGCCTACCTGAACGCCGTCGTGG
GAACCGCCCTGATCAAAAAGTACCCTAAGCTGGAAAGCGAGTTCGTGTACGGCGACTACAAGGTGTACGA
CGTGCGGAAGATGATCGCCAAGAGCGAGCAGGAAATCGGCAAGGCTACCGCCAAGTACTTCTTCTACAGC
AACATCATGAACTTTTTCAAGACCGAGATTACCCTGGCCAACGGCGAGATCCGGAAGCGGCCTCTGATCG
AGACAAACGGCGAAACCGGGGAGATCGTGTGGGATAAGGGCCGGGATTTTGCCACCGTGCGGAAAGTGCT
GAGCATGCCCCAAGTGAATATCGTGAAAAAGACCGAGGTGCAGACAGGCGGCTTCAGCAAAGAGTCTATC
CTGCCCAAGAGGAACAGCGATAAGCTGATCGCCAGAAAGAAGGACTGGGACCCTAAGAAGTACGGCGGCT
TCGACAGCCCCACCGTGGCCTATTCTGTGCTGGTGGTGGCCAAAGTGGAAAAGGGCAAGTCCAAGAAACT
GAAGAGTGTGAAAGAGCTGCTGGGGATCACCATCATGGAAAGAAGCAGCTTCGAGAAGAATCCCATCGAC
TTTCTGGAAGCCAAGGGCTACAAAGAAGTGAAAAAGGACCTGATCATCAAGCTGCCTAAGTACTCCCTGT
TCGAGCTGGAAAACGGCCGGAAGAGAATGCTGGCCTCTGCCGGCGAACTGCAGAAGGGAAACGAACTGGC
CCTGCCCTCCAAATATGTGAACTTCCTGTACCTGGCCAGCCACTATGAGAAGCTGAAGGGCTCCCCCGAG
GATAATGAGCAGAAACAGCTGTTTGTGGAACAGCACAAGCACTACCTGGACGAGATCATCGAGCAGATCA
GCGAGTTCTCCAAGAGAGTGATCCTGGCCGACGCTAATCTGGACAAAGTGCTGTCCGCCTACAACAAGCA
CCGGGATAAGCCCATCAGAGAGCAGGCCGAGAATATCATCCACCTGTTTACCCTGACCAATCTGGGAGCC
CCTGCCGCCTTCAAGTACTTTGACACCACCATCGACCGGAAGAGGTACACCAGCACCAAAGAGGTGCTGG
ACGCCACCCTGATCCACCAGAGCATCACCGGCCTGTACGAGACACGGATCGACCTGTCTCAGCTGGGAGG
CGACAAGCGACCTGCCGCCACAAAGAAGGCTGGACAGGCTAAGAAGAAGAAAGATTACAAAGACGATGAC
GATAAGGGCAGTGGAGAGGGCAGAGGAAGTCTGCTAACATGCGGTGACGTCGAGGAGAATCCTGGCCCAC
TCGAGGTGAGCAAGGGCGAGGAGCTGTTCACCGGGGTGGTGCCCATCCTGGTCGAGCTGGACGGCGACGT
AAACGGCCACAAGTTCAGCGTCCGCGGCGAGGGCGAGGGCGATGCCACCAACGGCAAGCTGACCCTGAAG
TTCATCTGCACCACCGGCAAGCTGCCCGTGCCCTGGCCCACCCTCGTGACCACCTTCGGCTACGGCGTGG
CCTGCTTCAGCCGCTACCCCGACCACATGAAGCAGCACGACTTCTTCAAGTCCGCCATGCCCGAAGGCTA
CGTCCAGGAGCGCACCATCTCTTTCAAGGACGACGGTACCTACAAGACCCGCGCCGAGGTGAAGTTCGAG
GGCGACACCCTGGTGAACCGCATCGAGCTGAAGGGCATCGACTTCAAGGAGGACGGCAACATCCTGGGGC
ACAAGCTGGAGTACAACTTCAACAGCCACTACGTCTATATCACGGCCGACAAGCAGAAGAACTGCATCAA
GGCTAACTTCAAGATCCGCCACAACGTTGAGGACGGCAGCGTGCAGCTCGCCGACCACTACCAGCAGAAC
ACCCCCATCGGCGACGGCCCCGTGCTGCTGCCCGACAACCACTACCTGAGCCATCAGTCCAAGCTGAGCA
AAGACCCCAACGAGAAGCGCGATCACATGGTCCTGCTGGAGTTCGTGACCGCCGCCGGGATTACACATGG
CATGGACGAGCTGTACAAGGGATCCGGCGCAACAAACTTCTCTCTGCTGAAACAAGCCGGAGATGTCGAA
GAGAATCCTGGACCGACCGAGTACAAGCCCACGGTGCGCCTCGCCACCCGCGACGACGTCCCCAGGGCCG
TACGCACCCTCGCCGCCGCGTTCGCCGACTACCCCGCCACGCGCCACACCGTCGATCCGGACCGCCACAT
CGAGCGGGTCACCGAGCTGCAAGAACTCTTCCTCACGCGCGTCGGGCTCGACATCGGCAAGGTGTGGGTC
GCGGACGACGGCGCCGCGGTGGCGGTCTGGACCACGCCGGAGAGCGTCGAAGCGGGGGCGGTGTTCGCCG
AGATCGGCCCGCGCATGGCCGAGTTGAGCGGTTCCCGGCTGGCCGCGCAGCAACAGATGGAAGGCCTCCT
GGCGCCGCACCGGCCCAAGGAGCCCGCGTGGTTCCTGGCCACCGTCGGAGTCTCGCCCGACCACCAGGGC
AAGGGTCTGGGCAGCGCCGTCGTGCTCCCCGGAGTGGAGGCGGCCGAGCGCGCCGGGGTGCCCGCCTTCC
TGGAGACCTCCGCGCCCCGCAACCTCCCCTTCTACGAGCGGCTCGGCTTCACCGTCACCGCCGACGTCGA
GGTGCCCGAAGGACCGCGCACCTGGTGCATGACCCGCAAGCCCGGTGCCTGAACGCGTTAAGTCGACAAT
CAACCTCTGGATTACAAAATTTGTGAAAGATTGACTGGTATTCTTAACTATGTTGCTCCTTTTACGCTAT
GTGGATACGCTGCTTTAATGCCTTTGTATCATGCTATTGCTTCCCGTATGGCTTTCATTTTCTCCTCCTT
GTATAAATCCTGGTTGCTGTCTCTTTATGAGGAGTTGTGGCCCGTTGTCAGGCAACGTGGCGTGGTGTGC
ACTGTGTTTGCTGACGCAACCCCCACTGGTTGGGGCATTGCCACCACCTGTCAGCTCCTTTCCGGGACTT
TCGCTTTCCCCCTCCCTATTGCCACGGCGGAACTCATCGCCGCCTGCCTTGCCCGCTGCTGGACAGGGGC
TCGGCTGTTGGGCACTGACAATTCCGTGGTGTTGTCGGGGAAATCATCGTCCTTTCCTTGGCTGCTCGCC
TGTGTTGCCACCTGGATTCTGCGCGGGACGTCCTTCTGCTACGTCCCTTCGGCCCTCAATCCAGCGGACC
TTCCTTCCCGCGGCCTGCTGCCGGCTCTGCGGCCTCTTCCGCGTCTTCGCCTTCGCCCTCAGACGAGTCG
GATCTCCCTTTGGGCCGCCTCCCCGCGTCGACTTTAAGACCAATGACTTACAAGGCAGCTGTAGATCTTA
GCCACTTTTTAAAAGAAAAGGGGGGACTGGAAGGGCTAATTCACTCCCAACGAAGACAAGATCTGCTTTT
TGCTTGTACTGGGTCTCTCTGGTTAGACCAGATCTGAGCCTGGGAGCTCTCTGGCTAACTAGGGAACCCA
CTGCTTAAGCCTCAATAAAGCTTGCCTTGAGTGCTTCAAGTAGTGTGTGCCCGTCTGTTGTGTGACTCTG
GTAACTAGAGATCCCTCAGACCCTTTTAGTCAGTGTGGAAAATCTCTAGCAGGGCCCGTTTAAACCCGCT
GATCAGCCTCGACTGTGCCTTCTAGTTGCCAGCCATCTGTTGTTTGCCCCTCCCCCGTGCCTTCCTTGAC
CCTGGAAGGTGCCACTCCCACTGTCCTTTCCTAATAAAATGAGGAAATTGCATCGCATTGTCTGAGTAGG
TGTCATTCTATTCTGGGGGGTGGGGTGGGGCAGGACAGCAAGGGGGAGGATTGGGAAGACAATAGCAGGC
ATGCTGGGGATGCGGTGGGCTCTATGGCTTCTGAGGCGGAAAGAACCAGCTGGGGCTCTAGGGGGTATCC
CC
[124 nt withheld, positions 10083-10206]
C
[91 nt withheld, positions 10208-10298]
A
[49 nt withheld, positions 10300-10348]
CCTTTGACGTTGGAGTCCACGTTCTTT
[37 nt withheld, positions 10376-10412]
ACCCTATCTCGGTCTATTCTTTTGATTTATAAGGGATTTTGCCGATTTCGGCCTATTGGTTAAAAAATGA
GCTGATTTAACAAAAATTTAACGCGAATTAATTCTGTGGAATGTGTGTCAGTTAGGGTGTGGAAAGTCCC
CAGGCTCCCCAGCAGGCAGAAGTATGCAAAGCATGCATCTCAATTAGTCAGCAACCATAGTCCCGCCCCT
AACTCCGCCCATCCCGCCCCTAACTCCGCCCAGTTCCGCCCATTCTCCGCCCCATGGCTGACTAATTTTT
TTTATTTATGCAGAGGCCGAGGCCGCCTCTGCCTCTGAGCTATTCCAGAAGTAGTGAGGAGGCTTTTTTG
GAGGCCTAGGCTTTTGCAAAAAGCTCCCGGGAGCTTGTATATCCATTTTCGGATCTGATCAGCACGTGTT
GACAATTAATCATCGGCATAGTATATCGGCATAGTATAATACGACAAGGTGAGGAACTAAACCATGGCCA
AGTTGACCAGTGCCGTTCCGGTGCTCACCGCGCGCGACGTCGCCGGAGCGGTCGAGTTCTGGACCGACCG
GCTCGGGTTCTCCCGGGACTTCGTGGAGGACGACTTCGCCGGTGTGGTCCGGGACGACGTGACCCTGTTC
ATCAGCGCGGTCCAGGACCAGGTGGTGCCGGACAACACCCTGGCCTGGGTGTGGGTGCGCGGCCTGGACG
AGCTGTACGCCGAGTGGTCGGAGGTCGTGTCCACGAACTTCCGGGACGCCTCCGGGCCGGCCATGACCGA
GATCGGCGAGCAGCCGTGGGGGCGGGAGTTCGCCCTGCGCGACCCGGCCGGCAACTGCGTGCACTTCGTG
GCCGAGGAGCAGGACTGACACGTGCTACGAGATTTCGATTCCACCGCCGCCTTCTATGAAAGGTTGGGCT
TCGGAATCGTTTTCCGGGACGCCGGCTGGATGATCCTCCAGCGCGGGGATCTCATGCTGGAGTTCTTCGC
CCACCCCAACTTGTTTATTGCAGCTTATAATGGTTACAAATAAAGCAATAGCATCACAAATTTCACAAAT
AAAGCATTTTTTTCACTGCATTCTAGTTGTGGTTTGTCCAAACTCATCAATGTATCTTATCATGTCTGTA
TACCGTCGACCTCTAGCTAGAGCTTGGCGTAATCATGGTCATAGCTGTTTCCTGTGTGAAATTGTTATCC
GCTCACAATTCCACACAACATACGAGCCGGAAGCATAAAGTGTAAAGCCTGGGGTGCCTAATGAGTGAGC
TAACTCACATTAATTGCGTTGCGCTCACTGCCCGCTTTCCAGTCGGGAAACCTGTCGTGCCAGCTGCATT
AATGAATCGGCCAACGCGCGGGGAGAGGCGGTTTGCGTATTGGGCGCTCTTCCGCTTCCTCGCTCACTGA
CTCGCTGCGCTCGGTCGTTCGGCTGCGGCGAGCGGTATCAGCTCACTCAAAGGCGGTAATACGGTTATCC
ACAGAATCAGGGGATAACGCAGGAAAGAACATGTGAGCAAAAGGCCAGCAAAAGGCCAGGAACCGTAAAA
AGGCCGCGTTGCTGGCGTTTTTCCATAGGCTCCGCCCCCCTGACGAGCATCACAAAAATCGACGCTCAAG
TCAGAGGTGGCGAAACCCGACAGGACTATAAAGATACCAGGCGTTTCCCCCTGGAAGCTCCCTCGTGCGC
TCTCCTGTTCCGACCCTGCCGCTTACCGGATACCTGTCCGCCTTTCTCCCTTCGGGAAGCGTGGCGCTTT
CTCATAGCTCACGCTGTAGGTATCTCAGTTCGGTGTAGGTCGTTCGCTCCAAGCTGGGCTGTGTGCACGA
ACCCCCCGTTCAGCCCGACCGCTGCGCCTTATCCGGTAACTATCGTCTTGAGTCCAACCCGGTAAGACAC
GACTTATCGCCACTGGCAGCAGCCACTGGTAACAGGATTAGCAGAGCGAGGTATGTAGGCGGTGCTACAG
AGTTCTTGAAGTGGTGGCCTAACTACGGCTACACTAGAAGAACAGTATTTGGTATCTGCGCTCTGCTGAA
GCCAGTTACCTTCGGAAAAAGAGTTGGTAGCTCTTGATCCGGCAAACAAACCACCGCTGGTAGCGGTGGT
TTTTTTGTTTGCAAGCAGCAGATTACGCGCAGAAAAAAAGGATCTCAAGAAGATCCTTTGATCTTTTCTA
CGGGGTCTGACGCTCAGTGGAACGAAAACTCACGTTAAGGGATTTTGGTCATGAGATTATCAAAAAGGAT
CTTCACCTAGATCCTTTTAAATTAAAAATGAAGTTTTAAATCAATCTAAAGTATATATGAGTAAACTTGG
TCTGACAGTTACCAATGCTTAATCAGTGAGGCACCTATCTCAGCGATCTGTCTATTTCGTTCATCCATAG
TTGCCTGACTCCCCGTCGTGTAGATAACTACGATACGGGAGGGCTTACCATCTGGCCCCAGTGCTGCAAT
GATACCGCGAGACCCACGCTCACCGGCTCCAGATTTATCAGCAATAAACCAGCCAGCCGGAAGGGCCGAG
CGCAGAAGTGGTCCTGCAACTTTATCCGCCTCCATCCAGTCTATTAATTGTTGCCGGGAAGCTAGAGTAA
GTAGTTCGCCAGTTAATAGTTTGCGCAACGTTGTTGCCATTGCTACAGGCATCGTGGTGTCACGCTCGTC
GTTTGGTATGGCTTCATTCAGCTCCGGTTCCCAACGATCAAGGCGAGTTACATGATCCCCCATGTTGTGC
AAAAAAGCGGTTAGCTCCTTCGGTCCTCCGATCGTTGTCAGAAGTAAGTTGGCCGCAGTGTTATCACTCA
TGGTTATGGCAGCACTGCATAATTCTCTTACTGTCATGCCATCCGTAAGATGCTTTTCTGTGACTGGTGA
GTACTCAACCAAGTCATTCTGAGAATAGTGTATGCGGCGACCGAGTTGCTCTTGCCCGGCGTCAATACGG
GATAATACCGCGCCACATAGCAGAACTTTAAAAGTGCTCATCATTGGAAAACGTTCTTCGGGGCGAAAAC
TCTCAAGGATCTTACCGCTGTTGAGATCCAGTTCGATGTAACCCACTCGTGCACCCAACTGATCTTCAGC
ATCTTTTACTTTCACCAGCGTTTCTGGGTGAGCAAAAACAGGAAGGCAAAATGCCGCAAAAAAGGGAATA
AGGGCGACACGGAAATGTTGAATACTCATACTCTTCCTTTTTCAATATTATTGAAGCATTTATCAGGGTT
ATTGTCTCATGAGCGGATACATATTTGAATGTATTTAGAAAAATAAACAAATAGGGGTTCCGCGCACATT
TCCCCGAAAAGTGCCACCTGAC
