>Addgene plasmid #155099 | LCV2_mClover3_AAVS1_sgRNA_2 | depositor partial sequence | sequence record 300058 | mClover3
GTGAGCAAGGGCGAGGAGCTGTTCACCGGGGTGGTGCCCATCCTGGTCGAGCTGGACGGCGACGTAAACG
GCCACAAGTTCAGCGTCCGCGGCGAGGGCGAGGGCGATGCCACCAACGGCAAGCTGACCCTGAAGTTCAT
CTGCACCACCGGCAAGCTGCCCGTGCCCTGGCCCACCCTCGTGACCACCTTCGGCTACGGCGTGGCCTGC
TTCAGCCGCTACCCCGACCACATGAAGCAGCACGACTTCTTCAAGTCCGCCATGCCCGAAGGCTACGTCC
AGGAGCGCACCATCTCTTTCAAGGACGACGGTACCTACAAGACCCGCGCCGAGGTGAAGTTCGAGGGCGA
CACCCTGGTGAACCGCATCGAGCTGAAGGGCATCGACTTCAAGGAGGACGGCAACATCCTGGGGCACAAG
CTGGAGTACAACTTCAACAGCCACTACGTCTATATCACGGCCGACAAGCAGAAGAACTGCATCAAGGCTA
ACTTCAAGATCCGCCACAACGTTGAGGACGGCAGCGTGCAGCTCGCCGACCACTACCAGCAGAACACCCC
CATCGGCGACGGCCCCGTGCTGCTGCCCGACAACCACTACCTGAGCCATCAGTCCAAGCTGAGCAAAGAC
CCCAACGAGAAGCGCGATCACATGGTCCTGCTGGAGTTCGTGACCGCCGCCGGGATTACACATGGCATGG
ACGAGCTGTACAAG
